Addgene plasmid #77616: PRKD2 gRNA (BRDN0001145881)
Purpose: 3rd generation lentiviral gRNA plasmid targeting human PRKD2
Depositing lab: John Doench & David Root. Depositing organization: Broad Institute. Publication: Optimized sgRNA design to maximize activity and minimize off-target effects of CRISPR-Cas9. Doench JG, Fusi N, Sullender M, Hegde M, Vaimberg EW, Donovan KF, Smith I, Tothova Z, Wilen C, Orchard R, Virgin HW, Listgarten J, Root DE. Nat Biotechnol. 2016 Jan 18. doi: 10.1038/nbt.3437. PubMed 26780180.
Backbone
  Vector backbone: lentiGuide-Puro
  Backbone manufacturer: Zhang Lab (Addgene plasmid # 52963)
  Vector type: Mammalian Expression, Lentiviral, CRISPR
  Selectable markers: Puromycin
Growth in bacteria
  Bacterial resistance: Ampicillin, 100 μg/mL
  Growth temperature: 37°C
  Growth strain: DH5alpha
  Copy number: High Copy
Gene/Insert
  Gene/Insert name: PRKD2 (alt names: PRKD2; NM_001079880.1)
  gRNA/shRNA sequence: AATCGGTGCGACACACGACG
  Species: H. sapiens (human)
  Entrez Gene: PRKD2 (a.k.a. HSPC187, PKD2, nPKC-D2)
  Promoter: hU6
  Cloning method: Unknown
  Sequencing primers: 5′ U6-F; 3′ pS2-R
Terms and licenses: Academic/Nonprofit Terms; Industry Terms: Not Available to Industry
Depositor comments: The gRNA was designed to target the following Genbank reference sequence(s): NM_001079880.1,NM_001079881.1,NM_001079882.1,NM_016457.4. Note that this plasmid does NOT contain Cas9. It should be used in conjunction with lentiCas9-Blast (Addgene #52962) or otherwise with cell lines already expressing Cas9. Browse the full kinome gRNA library at http://www.addgene.org/pooled-library/broadgpp-human-kinome/ or visit http://www.broadinstitute.org/rnai/public/ for detailed protocols and information.
How to cite: PRKD2 gRNA (BRDN0001145881) was a gift from John Doench & David Root (Addgene plasmid # 77616 ; http://n2t.net/addgene:77616 ; RRID:Addgene_77616)
