[The description below was written by a language model from this plasmid's Addgene catalogue record and pLannotate feature annotations shown in this document.]
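Description:
PRKD2 gRNA (BRDN0001145881) is a third-generation lentiviral guide RNA plasmid built on the lentiGuide-Puro backbone and designed to target human PRKD2 (protein kinase D2) for CRISPR-Cas9 editing in mammalian cells. It is propagated in E. coli as a high-copy plasmid through a ColE1/pUC-type origin with ampicillin selection from the bla gene. The backbone also carries an f1 origin, an SV40 origin and poly(A) signal, and remnants of lac and T7/T3 cloning-vector sequence that have no role in the payload.

The transfer cassette begins with an RSV promoter fused to a truncated HIV-1 5' LTR, which drives Tat-independent transcription of the viral genome in packaging cells. This is followed by the Ψ packaging signal with a partial gag sequence and the Rev response element for nuclear export of the unspliced RNA. Downstream, a human U6 RNA polymerase III promoter expresses the PRKD2-specific spacer joined to the Streptococcus pyogenes gRNA scaffold. A cPPT/CTS element then precedes the EF-1α core promoter and its intron A, which drive puromycin N-acetyltransferase so that transduced cells can be selected. A WPRE enhances transcript expression, and the ΔU3 3' LTR makes the integrated provirus self-inactivating.

The plasmid does not encode Cas9, so it must be used with a separate Cas9 vector such as lentiCas9-Blast or in cells that already express the nuclease. According to the depositor, the guide was designed against several PRKD2 reference transcripts, and the construct belongs to a human kinome gRNA collection associated with work on optimized sgRNA design. Its typical use is knockout of PRKD2.
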