Features (pLannotate 1.2.2; 29 found; start..end, strand, type, name):
     14..80      +  CDS            small t antigen (fragment): SV40 (simian virus 40) small t antigen
    106..317     +  promoter       EF-1α core promoter: core promoter for human elongation factor EF-1α
    318..1256    +  intron         EF-1α intron A: intron upstream of the start codon of human EF-1α
   1278..1877    +  CDS            PuroR (fragment): puromycin N-acetyltransferase; pac from Streptomyces; confers resistance to puromycin
   1893..2481    +  misc_feature   WPRE: woodchuck hepatitis virus posttranscriptional regulatory element
   2532..2551    +  misc_feature   cPPT/CTS (fragment): central polypurine tract and central termination sequence of HIV-1
   2553..2786    +  LTR            3' LTR (ΔU3): self-inactivating 3' long terminal repeat (LTR) from HIV-1
   2864..2985    +  polyA_signal   SV40 poly(A) signal: SV40 polyadenylation signal
   3025..3160    +  rep_origin     SV40 ori: SV40 origin of replication
   3181..3199    -  promoter       T7 promoter: promoter for bacteriophage T7 RNA polymerase
   3207..3362    +  CDS            lacZα (fragment): LacZα fragment of β-galactosidase; lacZ fragment
   3367..3795    +  rep_origin     f1 ori (sequence partly withheld): f1 bacteriophage origin of replication; arrow indicates direction of (+) strand synthesis
   3848..3952    +  promoter       AmpR promoter: bla
   3953..4813    +  CDS            AmpR: β-lactamase; bla; confers resistance to ampicillin, carbenicillin, and related antibiotics
   4984..5572    +  rep_origin     ori: high-copy-number ColE1/pMB1/pBR322/pUC origin of replication
   5755..5847    +  CDS            lacI (fragment): lac repressor; lacI; The lac repressor binds to the lac operator to inhibit transcription in E. coli. This inhibition can be relieved by adding lactose or isopropyl-β-D-thiogalactopyranoside (IPTG).
   5860..5881    +  protein_bind   CAP binding site: CAP binding activates transcription in the presence of cAMP. E. coli catabolite activator protein
   5896..5926    +  promoter       lac promoter: promoter for the E. coli lac operon
   5934..5950    +  protein_bind   lac operator: The lac repressor binds to the lac operator to inhibit transcription in E. coli. This inhibition can be relieved by adding lactose or isopropyl-β-D-thiogalactopyranoside (IPTG). lac repressor encoded by lacI
   5995..6013    +  promoter       T3 promoter: promoter for bacteriophage T3 RNA polymerase
   6041..6267    +  promoter       RSV promoter: Rous sarcoma virus enhancer/promoter
   6268..6448    +  LTR            5' LTR (truncated): truncated 5' long terminal repeat (LTR) from HIV-1
   6495..6620    +  misc_feature   HIV-1 Ψ: packaging signal of human immunodeficiency virus type 1
   6604..6967    +  CDS            HIV-1 gag (fragment): gag protein from human immunodeficiency virus 1; gag
   7113..7346    +  misc_feature   RRE: The Rev response element (RRE) of HIV-1 allows for Rev-dependent mRNA export from the nucleus to the cytoplasm.
   7723..7749    +  CDS            Rev (fragment): human immunodeficiency virus 1 (HIV-1) Rev protein; rev; enhances nuclear export of unspliced and incompletely spliced viral mRNAs
   7753..7993    +  promoter       U6 promoter: RNA polymerase III promoter for human U6 snRNA
   8023..8098    +  misc_RNA       gRNA scaffold: guide RNA scaffold for the Streptococcus pyogenes CRISPR/Cas9 system
   8154..8271    +  misc_feature   cPPT/CTS: central polypurine tract and central termination sequence of HIV-1
>Addgene plasmid #77616 | PRKD2 gRNA (BRDN0001145881) | addgene full sequence | sequence record 188108 | Addgene Assembled Sequence
CCCGGGTGCAAAGATGGATAAAGTTTTAAACAGAGAGGAATCTTTGCAGCTAATGGACCTTCTAGGTCTT
GAAAGGAGTGGGAATTGGCTCCGGTGCCCGTCAGTGGGCAGAGCGCACATCGCCCACAGTCCCCGAGAAG
TTGGGGGGAGGGGTCGGCAATTGATCCGGTGCCTAGAGAAGGTGGCGCGGGGTAAACTGGGAAAGTGATG
TCGTGTACTGGCTCCGCCTTTTTCCCGAGGGTGGGGGAGAACCGTATATAAGTGCAGTAGTCGCCGTGAA
CGTTCTTTTTCGCAACGGGTTTGCCGCCAGAACACAGGTAAGTGCCGTGTGTGGTTCCCGCGGGCCTGGC
CTCTTTACGGGTTATGGCCCTTGCGTGCCTTGAATTACTTCCACCTGGCTGCAGTACGTGATTCTTGATC
CCGAGCTTCGGGTTGGAAGTGGGTGGGAGAGTTCGAGGCCTTGCGCTTAAGGAGCCCCTTCGCCTCGTGC
TTGAGTTGAGGCCTGGCCTGGGCGCTGGGGCCGCCGCGTGCGAATCTGGTGGCACCTTCGCGCCTGTCTC
GCTGCTTTCGATAAGTCTCTAGCCATTTAAAATTTTTGATGACCTGCTGCGACGCTTTTTTTCTGGCAAG
ATAGTCTTGTAAATGCGGGCCAAGATCTGCACACTGGTATTTCGGTTTTTGGGGCCGCGGGCGGCGACGG
GGCCCGTGCGTCCCAGCGCACATGTTCGGCGAGGCGGGGCCTGCGAGCGCGGCCACCGAGAATCGGACGG
GGGTAGTCTCAAGCTGGCCGGCCTGCTCTGGTGCCTGGCCTCGCGCCGCCGTGTATCGCCCCGCCCTGGG
CGGCAAGGCTGGCCCGGTCGGCACCAGTTGCGTGAGCGGAAAGATGGCCGCTTCCCGGCCCTGCTGCAGG
GAGCTCAAAATGGAGGACGCGGCGCTCGGGAGAGCGGGCGGGTGAGTCACCCACACAAAGGAAAAGGGCC
TTTCCGTCCTCAGCCGTCGCTTCATGTGACTCCACGGAGTACCGGGCGCCGTCCAGGCACCTCGATTAGT
TCTCGAGCTTTTGGAGTACGTCGTCTTTAGGTTGGGGGGAGGGGTTTTATGCGATGGAGTTTCCCCACAC
TGAGTGGGTGGAGACTGAAGTTAGGCCAGCTTGGCACTTGATGTAATTCTCCTTGGAATTTGCCCTTTTT
GAGTTTGGATCTTGGTTCATTCTCAAGCCTCAGACAGTGGTTCAAAGTTTTTTTCTTCCATTTCAGGTGT
CGTGACGTACGGCCACCATGACCGAGTACAAGCCCACGGTGCGCCTCGCCACCCGCGACGACGTCCCCAG
GGCCGTACGCACCCTCGCCGCCGCGTTCGCCGACTACCCCGCCACGCGCCACACCGTCGATCCGGACCGC
CACATCGAGCGGGTCACCGAGCTGCAAGAACTCTTCCTCACGCGCGTCGGGCTCGACATCGGCAAGGTGT
GGGTCGCGGACGACGGCGCCGCCGTGGCGGTCTGGACCACGCCGGAGAGCGTCGAAGCGGGGGCGGTGTT
CGCCGAGATCGGCCCGCGCATGGCCGAGTTGAGCGGTTCCCGGCTGGCCGCGCAGCAACAGATGGAAGGC
CTCCTGGCGCCGCACCGGCCCAAGGAGCCCGCGTGGTTCCTGGCCACCGTCGGAGTCTCGCCCGACCACC
AGGGCAAGGGTCTGGGCAGCGCCGTCGTGCTCCCCGGAGTGGAGGCGGCCGAGCGCGCCGGGGTGCCCGC
CTTCCTGGAGACCTCCGCGCCCCGCAACCTCCCCTTCTACGAGCGGCTCGGCTTCACCGTCACCGCCGAC
GTCGAGGTGCCCGAAGGACCGCGCACCTGGTGCATGACCCGCAAGCCCGGTGCCTGAACGCGTTAAGTCG
ACAATCAACCTCTGGATTACAAAATTTGTGAAAGATTGACTGGTATTCTTAACTATGTTGCTCCTTTTAC
GCTATGTGGATACGCTGCTTTAATGCCTTTGTATCATGCTATTGCTTCCCGTATGGCTTTCATTTTCTCC
TCCTTGTATAAATCCTGGTTGCTGTCTCTTTATGAGGAGTTGTGGCCCGTTGTCAGGCAACGTGGCGTGG
TGTGCACTGTGTTTGCTGACGCAACCCCCACTGGTTGGGGCATTGCCACCACCTGTCAGCTCCTTTCCGG
GACTTTCGCTTTCCCCCTCCCTATTGCCACGGCGGAACTCATCGCCGCCTGCCTTGCCCGCTGCTGGACA
GGGGCTCGGCTGTTGGGCACTGACAATTCCGTGGTGTTGTCGGGGAAATCATCGTCCTTTCCTTGGCTGC
TCGCCTGTGTTGCCACCTGGATTCTGCGCGGGACGTCCTTCTGCTACGTCCCTTCGGCCCTCAATCCAGC
GGACCTTCCTTCCCGCGGCCTGCTGCCGGCTCTGCGGCCTCTTCCGCGTCTTCGCCTTCGCCCTCAGACG
AGTCGGATCTCCCTTTGGGCCGCCTCCCCGCGTCGACTTTAAGACCAATGACTTACAAGGCAGCTGTAGA
TCTTAGCCACTTTTTAAAAGAAAAGGGGGGACTGGAAGGGCTAATTCACTCCCAACGAAGACAAGATCTG
CTTTTTGCTTGTACTGGGTCTCTCTGGTTAGACCAGATCTGAGCCTGGGAGCTCTCTGGCTAACTAGGGA
ACCCACTGCTTAAGCCTCAATAAAGCTTGCCTTGAGTGCTTCAAGTAGTGTGTGCCCGTCTGTTGTGTGA
CTCTGGTAACTAGAGATCCCTCAGACCCTTTTAGTCAGTGTGGAAAATCTCTAGCAGTACGTATAGTAGT
TCATGTCATCTTATTATTCAGTATTTATAACTTGCAAAGAAATGAATATCAGAGAGTGAGAGGAACTTGT
TTATTGCAGCTTATAATGGTTACAAATAAAGCAATAGCATCACAAATTTCACAAATAAAGCATTTTTTTC
ACTGCATTCTAGTTGTGGTTTGTCCAAACTCATCAATGTATCTTATCATGTCTGGCTCTAGCTATCCCGC
CCCTAACTCCGCCCATCCCGCCCCTAACTCCGCCCAGTTCCGCCCATTCTCCGCCCCATGGCTGACTAAT
TTTTTTTATTTATGCAGAGGCCGAGGCCGCCTCGGCCTCTGAGCTATTCCAGAAGTAGTGAGGAGGCTTT
TTTGGAGGCCTAGGGACGTACCCAATTCGCCCTATAGTGAGTCGTATTACGCGCGCTCACTGGCCGTCGT
TTTACAACGTCGTGACTGGGAAAACCCTGGCGTTACCCAACTTAATCGCCTTGCAGCACATCCCCCTTTC
GCCAGCTGGCGTAATAGCGAAGAGGCCCGCACCGATCGCCCTTCCCAACAGTTGCGCAGCCTGAATGGCG
AATGGG
[124 nt withheld, positions 3367-3490]
C
[91 nt withheld, positions 3492-3582]
A
[49 nt withheld, positions 3584-3632]
CCTTTGACGTTGGAGTCCACGTTCTTT
[37 nt withheld, positions 3660-3696]
ACCCTATCTCGGTCTATTCTTTTGATTTATAAGGGATTTTGCCGATTTCGGCCTATTGGTTAAAAAATGA
GCTGATTTAACAAAAATTTAACGCGAATTTTAACAAAATATTAACGCTTACAATTTAGGTGGCACTTTTC
GGGGAAATGTGCGCGGAACCCCTATTTGTTTATTTTTCTAAATACATTCAAATATGTATCCGCTCATGAG
ACAATAACCCTGATAAATGCTTCAATAATATTGAAAAAGGAAGAGTATGAGTATTCAACATTTCCGTGTC
GCCCTTATTCCCTTTTTTGCGGCATTTTGCCTTCCTGTTTTTGCTCACCCAGAAACGCTGGTGAAAGTAA
AAGATGCTGAAGATCAGTTGGGTGCACGAGTGGGTTACATCGAACTGGATCTCAACAGCGGTAAGATCCT
TGAGAGTTTTCGCCCCGAAGAACGTTTTCCAATGATGAGCACTTTTAAAGTTCTGCTATGTGGCGCGGTA
TTATCCCGTATTGACGCCGGGCAAGAGCAACTCGGTCGCCGCATACACTATTCTCAGAATGACTTGGTTG
AGTACTCACCAGTCACAGAAAAGCATCTTACGGATGGCATGACAGTAAGAGAATTATGCAGTGCTGCCAT
AACCATGAGTGATAACACTGCGGCCAACTTACTTCTGACAACGATCGGAGGACCGAAGGAGCTAACCGCT
TTTTTGCACAACATGGGGGATCATGTAACTCGCCTTGATCGTTGGGAACCGGAGCTGAATGAAGCCATAC
CAAACGACGAGCGTGACACCACGATGCCTGTAGCAATGGCAACAACGTTGCGCAAACTATTAACTGGCGA
ACTACTTACTCTAGCTTCCCGGCAACAATTAATAGACTGGATGGAGGCGGATAAAGTTGCAGGACCACTT
CTGCGCTCGGCCCTTCCGGCTGGCTGGTTTATTGCTGATAAATCTGGAGCCGGTGAGCGTGGGTCTCGCG
GTATCATTGCAGCACTGGGGCCAGATGGTAAGCCCTCCCGTATCGTAGTTATCTACACGACGGGGAGTCA
GGCAACTATGGATGAACGAAATAGACAGATCGCTGAGATAGGTGCCTCACTGATTAAGCATTGGTAACTG
TCAGACCAAGTTTACTCATATATACTTTAGATTGATTTAAAACTTCATTTTTAATTTAAAAGGATCTAGG
TGAAGATCCTTTTTGATAATCTCATGACCAAAATCCCTTAACGTGAGTTTTCGTTCCACTGAGCGTCAGA
CCCCGTAGAAAAGATCAAAGGATCTTCTTGAGATCCTTTTTTTCTGCGCGTAATCTGCTGCTTGCAAACA
AAAAAACCACCGCTACCAGCGGTGGTTTGTTTGCCGGATCAAGAGCTACCAACTCTTTTTCCGAAGGTAA
CTGGCTTCAGCAGAGCGCAGATACCAAATACTGTTCTTCTAGTGTAGCCGTAGTTAGGCCACCACTTCAA
GAACTCTGTAGCACCGCCTACATACCTCGCTCTGCTAATCCTGTTACCAGTGGCTGCTGCCAGTGGCGAT
AAGTCGTGTCTTACCGGGTTGGACTCAAGACGATAGTTACCGGATAAGGCGCAGCGGTCGGGCTGAACGG
GGGGTTCGTGCACACAGCCCAGCTTGGAGCGAACGACCTACACCGAACTGAGATACCTACAGCGTGAGCT
ATGAGAAAGCGCCACGCTTCCCGAAGGGAGAAAGGCGGACAGGTATCCGGTAAGCGGCAGGGTCGGAACA
GGAGAGCGCACGAGGGAGCTTCCAGGGGGAAACGCCTGGTATCTTTATAGTCCTGTCGGGTTTCGCCACC
TCTGACTTGAGCGTCGATTTTTGTGATGCTCGTCAGGGGGGCGGAGCCTATGGAAAAACGCCAGCAACGC
GGCCTTTTTACGGTTCCTGGCCTTTTGCTGGCCTTTTGCTCACATGTTCTTTCCTGCGTTATCCCCTGAT
TCTGTGGATAACCGTATTACCGCCTTTGAGTGAGCTGATACCGCTCGCCGCAGCCGAACGACCGAGCGCA
GCGAGTCAGTGAGCGAGGAAGCGGAAGAGCGCCCAATACGCAAACCGCCTCTCCCCGCGCGTTGGCCGAT
TCATTAATGCAGCTGGCACGACAGGTTTCCCGACTGGAAAGCGGGCAGTGAGCGCAACGCAATTAATGTG
AGTTAGCTCACTCATTAGGCACCCCAGGCTTTACACTTTATGCTTCCGGCTCGTATGTTGTGTGGAATTG
TGAGCGGATAACAATTTCACACAGGAAACAGCTATGACCATGATTACGCCAAGCGCGCAATTAACCCTCA
CTAAAGGGAACAAAAGCTGGAGCTGCAAGCTTAATGTAGTCTTATGCAATACTCTTGTAGTCTTGCAACA
TGGTAACGATGAGTTAGCAACATGCCTTACAAGGAGAGAAAAAGCACCGTGCATGCCGATTGGTGGAAGT
AAGGTGGTACGATCGTGCCTTATTAGGAAGGCAACAGACGGGTCTGACATGGATTGGACGAACCACTGAA
TTGCCGCATTGCAGAGATATTGTATTTAAGTGCCTAGCTCGATACATAAACGGGTCTCTCTGGTTAGACC
AGATCTGAGCCTGGGAGCTCTCTGGCTAACTAGGGAACCCACTGCTTAAGCCTCAATAAAGCTTGCCTTG
AGTGCTTCAAGTAGTGTGTGCCCGTCTGTTGTGTGACTCTGGTAACTAGAGATCCCTCAGACCCTTTTAG
TCAGTGTGGAAAATCTCTAGCAGTGGCGCCCGAACAGGGACTTGAAAGCGAAAGGGAAACCAGAGGAGCT
CTCTCGACGCAGGACTCGGCTTGCTGAAGCGCGCACGGCAAGAGGCGAGGGGCGGCGACTGGTGAGTACG
CCAAAAATTTTGACTAGCGGAGGCTAGAAGGAGAGAGATGGGTGCGAGAGCGTCAGTATTAAGCGGGGGA
GAATTAGATCGCGATGGGAAAAAATTCGGTTAAGGCCAGGGGGAAAGAAAAAATATAAATTAAAACATAT
AGTATGGGCAAGCAGGGAGCTAGAACGATTCGCAGTTAATCCTGGCCTGTTAGAAACATCAGAAGGCTGT
AGACAAATACTGGGACAGCTACAACCATCCCTTCAGACAGGATCAGAAGAACTTAGATCATTATATAATA
CAGTAGCAACCCTCTATTGTGTGCATCAAAGGATAGAGATAAAAGACACCAAGGAAGCTTTAGACAAGAT
AGAGGAAGAGCAAAACAAAAGTAAGACCACCGCACAGCAAGCGGCCGCTGATCTTCAGACCTGGAGGAGG
AGATATGAGGGACAATTGGAGAAGTGAATTATATAAATATAAAGTAGTAAAAATTGAACCATTAGGAGTA
GCACCCACCAAGGCAAAGAGAAGAGTGGTGCAGAGAGAAAAAAGAGCAGTGGGAATAGGAGCTTTGTTCC
TTGGGTTCTTGGGAGCAGCAGGAAGCACTATGGGCGCAGCGTCAATGACGCTGACGGTACAGGCCAGACA
ATTATTGTCTGGTATAGTGCAGCAGCAGAACAATTTGCTGAGGGCTATTGAGGCGCAACAGCATCTGTTG
CAACTCACAGTCTGGGGCATCAAGCAGCTCCAGGCAAGAATCCTGGCTGTGGAAAGATACCTAAAGGATC
AACAGCTCCTGGGGATTTGGGGTTGCTCTGGAAAACTCATTTGCACCACTGCTGTGCCTTGGAATGCTAG
TTGGAGTAATAAATCTCTGGAACAGATTTGGAATCACACGACCTGGATGGAGTGGGACAGAGAAATTAAC
AATTACACAAGCTTAATACACTCCTTAATTGAAGAATCGCAAAACCAGCAAGAAAAGAATGAACAAGAAT
TATTGGAATTAGATAAATGGGCAAGTTTGTGGAATTGGTTTAACATAACAAATTGGCTGTGGTATATAAA
ATTATTCATAATGATAGTAGGAGGCTTGGTAGGTTTAAGAATAGTTTTTGCTGTACTTTCTATAGTGAAT
AGAGTTAGGCAGGGATATTCACCATTATCGTTTCAGACCCACCTCCCAACCCCGAGGGGACCCAGAGAGG
GCCTATTTCCCATGATTCCTTCATATTTGCATATACGATACAAGGCTGTTAGAGAGATAATTAGAATTAA
TTTGACTGTAAACACAAAGATATTAGTACAAAATACGTGACGTAGAAAGTAATAATTTCTTGGGTAGTTT
GCAGTTTTAAAATTATGTTTTAAAATGGACTATCATATGCTTACCGTAACTTGAAAGTATTTCGATTTCT
TGGCTTTATATATCTTGTGGAAAGGACGAAACACCGAATCGGTGCGACACACGACGGTTTTAGAGCTAGA
AATAGCAAGTTAAAATAAGGCTAGTCCGTTATCAACTTGAAAAAGTGGCACCGAGTCGGTGCTTTTTTAA
GCTTGGCGTAACTAGATCTTGAGACAAATGGCAGTATTCATCCACAATTTTAAAAGAAAAGGGGGGATTG
GGGGGTACAGTGCAGGGGAAAGAATAGTAGACATAATAGCAACAGACATACAAACTAAAGAATTACAAAA
ACAAATTACAAAAATTCAAAATTTTCGGGTTTATTACAGGGACAGCAGAGATCCACTTTGGCGCCGGCTC
GAGGGGG
