>Addgene plasmid #77616 | PRKD2 gRNA (BRDN0001145881) | depositor partial sequence | sequence record 145076 | Target Sequence
AATCGGTGCGACACACGACG
