>Addgene plasmid #77616 | PRKD2 gRNA (BRDN0001145881) | addgene partial sequence | sequence record 188107 | hU6-F
ACGTAGAAAGTAATAATTTCTTGGGTAGTTTGCAGTTTTAAAATTATGTTTTAAAATGGACTATCATATG
CTTACCGTAACTTGAAAGTATTTCGATTTCTTGGCTTTATATATCTTGTGGAAAGGACGAAACACCGAAT
CGGTGCGACACACGACGGTTTTAGAGCTAGAAATAGCAAGTTAAAATAAGGCTAGTCCGTTATCAACTTG
AAAAAGTGGCACCGAGTCGGTGCTTTTTTAAGCTTGGCGTAACTAGATCTTGAGACAAATGGCAGTATTC
ATCCACAATTTTAAAAGAAAAGGGGGGATTGGGGGGTACAGTGCAGGGGAAAGAATAGTAGACATAATAG
CAACAGACATACAAACTAAAGAATTACAAAAACAAATTACAAAAATTCAAAATTTTCGGGTTTATTACAG
GGACAGCAGAGATCCACTTTGGCGCCGGCTCGAGGGGGCCCGGGTGCAAAGATGGATAAAGTTTTAAACA
GAGAGGAATCTTTGCAGCTAATGGACCTTCTAGGTCTTGAAAGGAGTGGGAATTGGCTCCGGTGCCCGTC
AGTGGGCAGA
